Addgene plasmid #57894: mKO2-Rab11a-7
Purpose: Localization: Ras GTPase, Excitation: 551, Emission: 565
Depositing lab: Michael Davidson. Depositing organization: Florida State University, Tallahassee.
Backbone
  Vector backbone: mKO2
  Backbone size w/o insert (bp): 4750
  Vector type: Mammalian Expression
  Selectable markers: Neomycin (select with G418)
Growth in bacteria
  Bacterial resistance: Kanamycin, 50 μg/mL
  Growth temperature: 37°C
  Growth strain: DH5alpha
  Copy number: High Copy
Gene/Insert
  Gene/Insert name: Rab11a (alt name: NM_004663.3)
  Species: H. sapiens (human)
  GenBank ID: Rab11a
  Entrez Gene: RAB11A (a.k.a. YL8)
  Promoter: CMV
  Tag / fusion protein: mKO2
  Cloning method: Unknown
  Sequencing primers: 5′ CMV-F; 3′ SV40pA-R
Terms and licenses: Academic/Nonprofit Terms; Industry Terms: Not Available to Industry
Depositor comments: . Excitation = 551; Emission = 565
How to cite: mKO2-Rab11a-7 was a gift from Michael Davidson (Addgene plasmid # 57894 ; http://n2t.net/addgene:57894 ; RRID:Addgene_57894)
