[The description below was written by a language model from this plasmid's Addgene catalogue record.]
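Description:
mKO2-Rab11a-7 is a mammalian expression plasmid that produces human Rab11a (RAB11A, also known as YL8) fused to the orange fluorescent protein mKO2. It is built on an mKO2 backbone recorded as about 4.75 kb without the insert. The plasmid is maintained at high copy in E. coli under kanamycin selection and carries a neomycin resistance marker, so transfected mammalian cells can be selected with G418. The record does not list the origin of replication or the individual regulatory elements of the backbone. However, the listed 3′ sequencing primer anneals to an SV40 polyadenylation signal, which suggests that this element lies downstream of the fusion.

Expression of the fusion is driven by the CMV promoter, a strong constitutive promoter widely used for transient expression in cultured mammalian cells. The name suggests that mKO2 sits at the N-terminus of Rab11a with a short linker (the "7" may denote its length). That arrangement would leave the C-terminal prenylation motif of the GTPase free for membrane attachment, but the record does not state the orientation, the linker or the cloning method.

The stated purpose is localization of a Ras-family GTPase. Rab11a is generally known as a small GTPase associated with recycling endosomes, so the construct serves as a fluorescent marker for following Rab11a distribution and trafficking in fixed or live cells. The recorded spectral properties are excitation at 551 nm and emission at 565 nm, which place it in the orange channel and make it suitable for combination with green or far-red probes in multicolour imaging.
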