>Addgene plasmid #57894 | mKO2-Rab11a-7 | depositor partial sequence | sequence record 89045 | insert sequence
GACGGTCAGATCCGCTAGCGCTACCGGTCGCCACCATGGTGAGTGTGATTAAACCAGAGATGAAGATGAG
GTACTACATGGACGGCTCCGTCAATGGGCATGAGTTCACAATTGAAGGTGAAGGCACAGGCAGACCTTAC
GAGGGACATCAAGAGATGACACTACGCGTCACAATGGCCGAGGGCGGGCCAATGCCTTTCGCGTTTGACT
TAGTGTCACACGTGTTCTGTTACGGCCACAGAGTATTTACTAAATATCCAGAAGAGATACCAGACTATTT
CAAACAAGCATTTCCTGAAGGCCTGTCATGGGAAAGGTCGTTGGAGTTCGAAGATGGTGGGTCCGCTTCA
GTCAGTGCGCATATAAGCCTTAGAGGAAACACCTTCTACCACAAATCCAAATTTACTGGGGTTAACTTTC
CTGCCGATGGTCCTATCATGCAAAACCAAAGTGTTGATTGGGAGCCATCAACCGAGAAAATTACTGCCAG
CGACGGAGTTCTGAAGGGTGATGTTACGATGTACCTAAAACTTGAAGGAGGCGGCAATCACAAATGCCAA
ATGAAGACTACTTACAAGGCGGCAAAAGAGATTCTTGAAATGCCAGGAGACCATTACATCGGCCATCGCC
TCGTCAGGAAAACCGAAGGCAACATTACTGAGCAGGTAGAAGATGCAGTAGCTCATAGCTCCGGACTCAG
ATCTCGAGCCATGGGCACCCGCGACGACGAGTACGACTACCTCTTTAAAGTTGTCCTTATTGGAGATTCT
GGTGTTGGAAAGAGTAATCTCCTGTCTCGATTTACTCGAAATGAGTTTAATCTGGAAAGCAAGAGCACCA
TTGGAGTAGAGTTTGCAACAAGAAGCATCCAGGTTGATGGAAAAACAATAAAGGCACAGATATGGGACAC
AGCAGGGCAAGAGCGATATCGAGCTATAACATCAGCATATTATCGTGGAGCTGTAGGTGCCTTATTGGTT
TATGACATTGCTAAACATCTCACATATGAAAATGTAGAGCGATGGCTGAAAGAACTGAGAGATCATGCTG
ATAGTAACATTGTTATCATGCTTGTGGGCAATAAGAGTGATCTACGTCATCTCAGGGCAGTTCCTACAGA
TGAAGCAAGAGCTTTTGCAGAAAAGAATGGTTTGTCATTCATTGAAACTTCGGCCCTAGACTCTACAAAT
GTAGAAGCTGCTTTTCAGACAATTTTAACAGAGATTTACCGCATTGTTTCTCAGAAGCAAATGTCAGACA
GACGCGAAAATGACATGTCTCCAAGCAACAATGTGGTTCCTATTCATGTTCCACCAACCACTGAAAACAA
GCCAAAGGTGCAGTGCTGTCAGAACATCTAAGGATCCACCGGATCTAGATAACTGATCATAATCAGCCAT
ACCACATTT
