>Addgene plasmid #57894 | mKO2-Rab11a-7 | addgene partial sequence | sequence record 148695 | CMV-F 5'-CGCAAATGGGCGGTAGGCGTG-3'
ACCGTCAGATCCGCTAGCGCTACCGGTCGCCACCATGGTGAGTGTGATTAAACCAGAGATGAAGATGAGG
TACTACATGGACGGCTCCGTCAATGGGCATGAGTTCACAATTGAAGGTGAAGGCACAGGCAGACCTTACG
AGGGACATCAAGAGATGACACTACGCGTCACAATGGCCGAGGGCGGGCCAATGCCTTTCGCGTTTGACTT
AGTGTCACACGTGTTCTGTTACGGCCACAGAGTATTTACTAAATATCCAGAAGAGATACCAGACTATTTC
AAACAAGCATTTCCTGAAGGCCTGTCATGGGAAAGGTCGTTGGAGTTCGAAGATGGTGGGTCCGCTTCAG
TCAGTGCGCATATAAGCCTTAGAGGAAACACCTTCTACCACAAATCCAAATTTACTGGGGTTAACTTTCC
TGCCGATGGTCCTATCATGCAAAACCAAAGTGTTGATTGGGAGCCATCAACCGAGAAAATTACTGCCAGC
GACGGAGTTCTGAAGGGTGATGTTACGATGTACCTAAAACTTGAAGGAGGCGGCAATCACAAATGCCAAA
TGAAGACTACTTACAAGGCGGCAAAAGAGATTCTTGAAATGCCAGGAGACCATTACATCGGCCATCGCCT
CGTCAGGAAAACCGAAGGCAACATTACTGAGCAGGTAGAAGATGCAGTAGCTCATAGCTCCGGACTCAGA
TCTCGAGCCATGGGCACCCGCGACGACGAGTACGACTACCTCTTTAAAGTTGTCCTTATTGGAGATTCTG
GTGTTGGAAAGAGTAATCTCCTGTCTCGATTTACTCGAA
